Addgene plasmid #120401: Fibronectin-human-plasma in pMAX
Purpose: enables eukaryotic expression of human plasma fibronectin
Depositing lab: Inaam Nakchbandi. Publication: EDA-Fibronectin Originating from Osteoblasts Inhibits the Immune Response against Cancer. Rossnagl S, Altrock E, Sens C, Kraft S, Rau K, Milsom MD, Giese T, Samstag Y, Nakchbandi IA. PLoS Biol. 2016 Sep 21;14(9):e1002562. doi: 10.1371/journal.pbio.1002562. eCollection 2016 Sep. PBIOLOGY-D-16-00754 PubMed 27653627.
Backbone
  Vector backbone: pMAX-Cloning
  Backbone size w/o insert (bp): 2868
  Vector type: Mammalian Expression
Growth in bacteria
  Bacterial resistance: Kanamycin, 50 μg/mL
  Growth temperature: 37°C
  Growth strain: DH5alpha
  Copy number: Unknown
Gene/Insert
  Gene/Insert name: Fibronectin (alt names: Plasma fibronectin containing complete variable region; Soluble fibronectin)
  Species: H. sapiens (human)
  Insert size (bp): 6914
  Entrez Gene: FN1 (a.k.a. CIG, ED-B, FINC, FN, FNZ, GFND, GFND2, LETS, MSF, SMDCF)
  Promoter: CMV
  Cloning method: Restriction Enzyme; 5′ cloning site Unknown (unknown if destroyed); 3′ cloning site Unknown (unknown if destroyed)
Terms and licenses: Academic/Nonprofit Terms; Industry Terms: Not Available to Industry
Depositor comments: Clone pFN sp_1. It was used to study the role of the various fibronectin isoforms in transfected eucaryotic cells and to produce the isoforms. See also "Fibronectins containing extradomain A or B enhance osteoblast differentiation via distinct integrins. J Biol Chem. 2017 May 12;292(19):7745-7760." https://www.ncbi.nlm.nih.gov/pubmed/28325836
How to cite: Fibronectin-human-plasma in pMAX was a gift from Inaam Nakchbandi (Addgene plasmid # 120401 ; http://n2t.net/addgene:120401 ; RRID:Addgene_120401)
