[The description below was written by a language model from this plasmid's Addgene catalogue record and pLannotate feature annotations shown in this document.]
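Description:
Fibronectin-human-plasma in pMAX is a mammalian expression plasmid of about 9.8 kb that carries a human FN1 cDNA encoding the plasma (soluble) isoform of fibronectin in the compact pMAX-Cloning backbone. The record describes the insert, of roughly 6.9 kb, as plasma fibronectin containing the complete variable region. The depositor contrasts it with isoforms containing extradomain A or B, which were studied in related work. The restriction sites used for cloning are not recorded. In bacteria the plasmid replicates from a high-copy ColE1/pUC-type origin and is selected with kanamycin. Resistance comes from the Tn5 aminoglycoside phosphotransferase gene (NeoR/KanR), which appears to be driven by a fragment of the bla (AmpR) promoter. No eukaryotic promoter is annotated upstream of this marker, so the record does not support assuming G418 selection in mammalian cells.

The expression cassette begins with the human cytomegalovirus immediate-early enhancer and promoter. These are followed by a chimeric β-globin/immunoglobulin heavy chain intron, an element commonly included to improve transcript processing and expression. The FN1 open reading frame comes next. It is annotated as a fragment relative to the reference protein, which may reflect the absence of alternatively spliced domains in the plasma isoform. An SV40 polyadenylation signal follows. The short large T antigen fragment annotated nearby is most likely part of that same SV40-derived terminator region rather than a functional coding element. No epitope tags or reporters are annotated. According to the depositor, the construct was used to study the roles of different fibronectin isoforms in transfected eukaryotic cells and to produce the isoform proteins.
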