Features (pLannotate 1.2.2; 9 found; start..end, strand, type, name):
    140..517     +  enhancer       CMV enhancer: human cytomegalovirus immediate early enhancer
    519..718     +  promoter       CMV promoter: human cytomegalovirus (CMV) immediate early promoter
    813..945     +  intron         chimeric intron: chimera between introns from human β-globin and immunoglobulin heavy chain genes
   1033..7920    +  CDS            FN1 (fragment) (sequence partly withheld): FINC_HUMAN - Also known as FN. Experimental evidence at protein level: Swiss-Prot protein existence level 1. [Anastellin]: Binds fibronectin and induces fibril formation. This fibronectin polymer, named superfibronectin, exhibits enhanced adhesive properties. Both anastellin and superfibronectin inhibit tumor growth, angiogenesis and metastasis. Anastellin activates p38 MAPK and inhibits lysophospholipid signaling. From Homo sapiens (Human).
   7985..8066    -  polyA_signal   SV40 poly(A) signal: SV40 polyadenylation signal
   8089..8157    -  CDS            large T antigen (fragment): large T antigen from SV40 (simian virus 40)
   8264..8852    -  rep_origin     ori: high-copy-number ColE1/pMB1/pBR322/pUC origin of replication
   8933..9727    -  CDS            NeoR/KanR: aminoglycoside phosphotransferase from Tn5; aph(3')-II (or nptII); confers resistance to neomycin, kanamycin, and G418 (Geneticin®)
   9728..9754    -  promoter       AmpR promoter (fragment): bla
>Addgene plasmid #120401 | Fibronectin-human-plasma in pMAX | addgene full sequence | sequence record 232435 | Addgene NGS Result
TCAATATTGGCCATTAGCCATATTATTCATTGGTTATATAGCATAAATCAATATTGGCTATTGGCCATTG
CATACGTTGTATCTATATCATAATATGTACATTTATATTGGCTCATGTCCAATATGACCGCCATGTTGGC
ATTGATTATTGACTAGTTATTAATAGTAATCAATTACGGGGTCATTAGTTCATAGCCCATATATGGAGTT
CCGCGTTACATAACTTACGGTAAATGGCCCGCCTGGCTGACCGCCCAACGACCCCCGCCCATTGACGTCA
ATAATGACGTATGTTCCCATAGTAACGCCAATAGGGACTTTCCATTGACGTCAATGGGTGGAGTATTTAC
GGTAAACTGCCCACTTGGCAGTACATCAAGTGTATCATATGCCAAGTCCGCCCCCTATTGACGTCAATGA
CGGTAAATGGCCCGCCTGGCATTATGCCCAGTACATGACCTTACGGGACTTTCCTACTTGGCAGTACATC
TACGTATTAGTCATCGCTATTACCATGGTGATGCGGTTTTGGCAGTACACCAATGGGCGTGGATAGCGGT
TTGACTCACGGGGATTTCCAAGTCTCCACCCCATTGACGTCAATGGGAGTTTGTTTTGGCACCAAAATCA
ACGGGACTTTCCAAAATGTCGTAATAACCCCGCCCCGTTGACGCAAATGGGCGGTAGGCGTGTACGGTGG
GAGGTCTATATAAGCAGAGGTCGTTTAGTGAACCGTCAGATCACTAGTAGCTTTATTGCGGTAGTTTATC
ACAGTTAAATTGCTAACGCAGTCAGTGCTCGACTGATCACAGGTAAGTATCAAGGTTACAAGACAGGTTT
AAGGAGGCCAATAGAAACTGGGCTTGTCGAGACAGAGAAGATTCTTGCGTTTCTGATAGGCACCTATTGG
TCTTACTGACATCCACTTTGCCTTTCTCTCCACAGGGGTACCGCCATCATGAAGTTTAAACAAGCTTGAA
TTCTCTAGAGATATCCTGCAGAGATCTGGATCCCTCGAGGCTAGCTGTCAACATGCTTAGGGGTCCGGGG
CCCGGGCTGCTGCTGCTGGCCGTCCAGTGCCTGGGGACAGCGGTGCCCTCCACGGGAGCCTCGAAGAGCA
AGAGGCAGGCTCAGCAAATGGTTCAGCCCCAGTCCCCGGTGGCTGTCAGTCAAAGCAAGCCCGGTTGTTA
TGACAATGGAAAACACTATCAGATAAATCAACAGTGGGAGCGGACCTACCTAGGCAATGCGTTGGTTTGT
ACTTGTTATGGAGGAAGCCGAGGTTTTAACTGCGAGAGTAAACCTGAAGCTGAAGAGACTTGCTTTGACA
AGTACACTGGGAACACTTACCGAGTGGGTGACACTTATGAGCGTCCTAAAGACTCCATGATCTGGGACTG
TACCTGCATCGGGGCTGGGCGAGGGAGAATAAGCTGTACCATCGCAAACCGCTGCCATGAAGGGGGTCAG
TCCTACAAGATTGGTGACACCTGGAGGAGACCACATGAGACTGGTGGTTACATGTTAGAGTGTGTGTGTC
TTGGTAATGGAAAAGGAGAATGGACCTGCAAGCCCATAGCTGAGAAGTGTTTTGATCATGCTGCTGGGAC
TTCCTATGTGGTCGGAGAAACGTGGGAGAAGCCCTACCAAGGCTGGATGATGGTAGATTGTACTTGCCTG
GGAGAAGGCAGCGGACGCATCACTTGCACTTCTAGAAATAGATGCAACGATCAGGACACAAGGACATCCT
ATAGAATTGGAGACACCTGGAGCAAGAAGGATAATCGAGGAAACCTGCTCCAGTGCATCTGCACAGGCAA
CGGCCGAGGAGAGTGGAAGTGTGAGAGGCACACCTCTGTGCAGACCACATCGAGCGGATCTGGCCCCTTC
ACCGATGTTCGTGCAGCTGTTTACCAACCGCAGCCTCACCCCCAGCCTCCTCCCTATGGCCACTGTGTCA
CAGACAGTGGTGTGGTCTACTCTGTGGGGATGCAGTGGCTGAAGACACAAGGAAATAAGCAAATGCTTTG
CACGTGCCTGGGCAACGGAGTCAGCTGCCAAGAGACAGCTGTAACCCAGACTTACGGTGGCAACTCAAAT
GGAGAGCCATGTGTCTTACCATTCACCTACAATGGCAGGACGTTCTACTCCTGCACCACAGAAGGGCGAC
AGGACGGACATCTTTGGTGCAGCACAACTTCGAATTATGAGCAGGACCAGAAATACTCTTTCTGCACAGA
CCACACTGTTTTGGTTCAGACTCGAGGAGGAAATTCCAATGGTGCCTTGTGCCACTTCCCCTTCCTATAC
AACAACCACAATTACACTGATTGCACTTCTGAGGGCAGAAGAGACAACATGAAGTGGTGTGGGACCACAC
AGAACTATGATGCCGACCAGAAGTTTGGGTTCTGCCCCATGGCTGCCCACGAGGAAATCTGCACAACCAA
TGAAGGGGTCATGTACCGCATTGGAGATCAGTGGGATAAGCAGCATGACATGGGTCACATGATGAGGTGC
ACGTGTGTTGGGAATGGTCGTGGGGAATGGACATGCATTGCCTACTCGCAGCTTCGAGATCAGTGCATTG
TTGATGACATCACTTACAATGTGAACGACACATTCCACAAGCGTCATGAAGAGGGGCACATGCTGAACTG
TACATGCTTCGGTCAGGGTCGGGGCAGGTGGAAGTGTGATCCCGTCGACCAATGCCAGGATTCAGAGACT
GGGACGTTTTATCAAATTGGAGATTCATGGGAGAAGTATGTGCATGGTGTCAGATACCAGTGCTACTGCT
ATGGCCGTGGCATTGGGGAGTGGCATTGCCAACCTTTACAGACCTATCCAAGCTCAAGTGGTCCTGTCGA
AGTATTTATCACTGAGACTCCGAGTCAGCCCAACTCCCACCCCATCCAGTGGAATGCACCACAGCCATCT
CACATTTCCAAGTACATTCTCAGGTGGAGACCTAAAAATTCTGTAGGCCGTTGGAAGGAAGCTACCATAC
CAGGCCACTTAAACTCCTACACCATCAAAGGCCTGAAGCCTGGTGTGGTATACGAGGGCCAGCTCATCAG
CATCCAGCAGTACGGCCACCAAGAAGTGACTCGCTTTGACTTCACCACCACCAGCACCAGCACACCTGTG
ACCAGCAACACCGTGACAGGAGAGACGACTCCCTTTTCTCCTCTTGTGGCCACTTCTGAATCTGTGACCG
AAATCACAGCCAGTAGCTTTGTGGTCTCCTGGGTCTCAGCTTCCGACACCGTGTCGGGATTCCGGGTGGA
ATATGAGCTGAGTGAGGAGGGAGATGAGCCACAGTACCTGGATCTTCCAAGCACAGCCACTTCTGTGAAC
ATCCCTGACCTGCTTCCTGGCCGAAAATACATTGTAAATGTCTATCAGATATCTGAGGATGGGGAGCAGA
GTTTGATCCTGTCTACTTCACAAACAACAGCGCCTGATGCCCCACCTGACCCGACTGTGGACCAAGTTGA
TGACACCTCAATTGTTGTTCGCTGGAGCAGACCCCAGGCTCCCATCACAGGGTACAGAATAGTCTATTCG
CCATCAGTAGAAGGTAGCAGCACAGAACTCAACCTTCCTGAAACTGCAAACTCCGTCACCCTCAGTGACT
TGCAACCTGGTGTTCAGTATAACATCACTATCTATGCTGTGGAAGAAAATCAAGAAAGTACACCTGTTGT
CATTCAACAAGAAACCACTGGCACCCCACGCTCAGATACAGTGCCCTCTCCCAGGGACCTGCAGTTTGTG
GAAGTGACAGACGTGAAGGTCACCATCATGTGGACACCGCCTGAGAGTGCAGTGACCGGCTACCGTGTGG
ATGTGATCCCCGTCAACCTGCCTGGCGAGCACGGGCAGAGGCTGCCCATCAGCAGGAACACCTTTGCAGA
AGTCACCGGGCTGTCCCCTGGGGTCACCTATTACTTCAAAGTCTTTGCAGTGAGCCATGGGAGGGAGAGC
AAGCCTCTGACTGCTCAACAGACAACCAAACTGGATGCTCCCACTAACCTCCAGTTTGTCAATGAAACTG
ATTCTACTGTCCTGGTGAGATGGACTCCACCTCGGGCCCAGATAACAGGATACCGACTGACCGTGGGCCT
TACCCGAAGAGGACAGCCCAGGCAGTACAATGTGGGTCCCTCTGTCTCCAAGTACCCACTGAGGAATCTG
CAGCCTGCATCTGAGTACACCGTATCCCTCGTGGCCATAAAGGGCAACCAAGAGAGCCCCAAAGCCACTG
GAGTCTTTACCACACTGCAGCCTGGGAGCTCTATTCCACCTTACAACACCGAGGTGACTGAGACCACCAT
TGTGATCACATGGACGCCTGCTCCAAGAATTGGTTTTAAGCTGGGTGTACGACCAAGCCAGGGAGGAGAG
GCACCACGAGAAGTGACTTCAGACTCAGGAAGCATCGTTGTGTCCGGCTTGACTCCAGGAGTAGAATACG
TCTACACCATCCAAGTCCTGAGAGATGGACAGGAAAGAGATGCGCCAATTGTAAACAAAGTGGTGACACC
ATTGTCTCCACCAACAAACTTGCATCTGGAGGCAAACCCTGACACTGGAGTGCTCACAGTCTCCTGGGAG
AGGAGCACCACCCCAGACATTACTGGTTATAGAATTACCACAACCCCTACAAACGGCCAGCAGGGAAATT
CTTTGGAAGAAGTGGTCCATGCTGATCAGAGCTCCTGCACTTTTGATAACCTGAGTCCCGGCCTGGAGTA
CAATGTCAGTGTTTACACTGTCAAGGATGACAAGGAAAGTGTCCCTATCTCTGATACCATCATCCCAGCT
GTTCCTCCTCCCACTGACCTGCGATTCACCAACATTGGTCCAGACACCATGCGTGTCACCTGGGCTCCAC
CCCCATCCATTGATTTAACCAACTTCCTGGTGCGTTACTCACCTGTGAAAAATGAGGAAGATGTTGCAGA
GTTGTCAATTTCTCCTTCAGACAATGCAGTGGTCTTAACAAATCTCCTGCCTGGTACAGAATATGTAGTG
AGTGTCTCCAGTGTCTACGAACAACATGAGAGCACACCTCTTAGAGGAAGACAGAAAACAGGTCTTGATT
CCCCAACTGGCATTGACTTTTCTGATATTACTGCCAACTCTTTTACTGTGCACTGGATTGCTCCTCGAGC
CACCATCACTGGCTACAGGATCCGCCATCATCCCGAGCACTTCAGTGGGAGACCTCGAGAAGATCGGGTG
CCCCACTCTCGGAATTCCATCACCCTCACCAACCTCACTCCAGGCACAGAGTATGTGGTCAGCATCGTTG
CTCTTAATGGCAGAGAGGAAAGTCCCTTATTGATTGGCCAACAATCAACAGTTTCTGATGTTCCG
[273 nt withheld, positions 5386-5658]
GACAAACCATCCCAGATGCAAGTGACCGATGTTCAGGGCAACAGCATTAGTGTCAAGTGGCTGCCTTCAA
GTTCCCCTGTTACTGGTTACAGAGTAACCACCACTCCCAAAAATGGACCAGGACCAACAAAAACTAAAAC
TGCAGGTCCAGATCAAACAGAAATGACTATTGAAGGCTTGCAGCCCACAGTGGAGTATGTGGTTAGTGTC
TATGCTCAGAATCCAAGCGGAGAGAGTCAGCCTCTGGTTCAGACTGCAGTAACCACTATTCCTGCACCAA
CTGACCTGAAGTTCACTCAGGTCACACCCACAAGCCTGAGCGCCCAGTGGACACCACCCAATGTTCAGCT
CACTGGATATCGAGTGCGGGTGACCCCCAAGGAGAAGACCGGACCAATGAAAGAAATCAACCTTGCTCCT
GACAGCTCATCCGTGGTTGTATCAGGACTTATGGTGGCCACCAAATATGAAGTGAGTGTCTATGCTCTTA
AGGACACTTTGACAAGCAGACCAGCTCAGGGTGTTGTCACCACTCTGGAGAATGTCAGCCCACCAAGAAG
GGCTCGTGTGACAGATGCTACTGAGACCACCATCACCATTAGCTGGAGAACCAAGACTGAGACGATCACT
GGCTTCCAAGTTGATGCCGTTCCAGCCAATGGCCAGACTCCAATCCAGAGAACCATCAAGCCAGATGTCA
GAAGCTACACCATCACAGGTTTACAACCAGGCACTGACTACAAGATCTACCTGTACACCTTGAATGACAA
TGCTCGGAGCTCCCCTGTGGTCATCGACGCCTCCACTGCCATTGATGCACCATCCAACCTGCGTTTCCTG
GCCACCACACCCAATTCCTTGCTGGTATCATGGCAGCCGCCACGTGCCAGGATTACCGGCTACATCATCA
AGTATGAGAAGCCTGGGTCTCCTCCCAGAGAAGTGGTCCCTCGGCCCCGCCCTGGTGTCACAGAGGCTAC
TATTACTGGCCTGGAACCGGGAACCGAATATACAATTTATGTCATTGCCCTGAAGAATAATCAGAAGAGC
GAGCCCCTGATTGGAAGGAAAAAGACAGACGAGCTTCCCCAACTGGTAACCCTTCCACACCCCAATCTTC
ATGGACCAGAGATCTTGGATGTTCCTTCCACAGTTCAAAAGACCCCTTTCGTCACCCACCCTGGGTATGA
CACTGGAAATGGTATTCAGCTTCCTGGCACTTCTGGTCAGCAACCCAGTGTTGGGCAACAAATGATCTTT
GAGGAACATGGTTTTAGGCGGACCACACCGCCCACAACGGCCACCCCCATAAGGCATAGGCCAAGACCAT
ACCCGCCGAATGTAGGTGAGGAAATCCAAATTGGTCACATCCCCAGGGAAGATGTAGACTATCACCTGTA
CCCACACGGTCCGGGACTCAATCCAAATGCCTCTACAGGACAAGAAGCTCTCTCTCAGACAACCATCTCA
TGGGCCCCATTCCAGGACACTTCTGAGTACATCATTTCATGTCATCCTGTTGGCACTGATGAAGAACCCT
TACAGTTCAGGGTTCCTGGAACTTCTACCAGTGCCACTCTGACAGGCCTCACCAGAGGTGCCACCTACAA
CATCATAGTGGAGGCACTGAAAGACCAGCAGAGGCATAAGGTTCGGGAAGAGGTTGTTACCGTGGGCAAC
TCTGTCAACGAAGGCTTGAACCAACCTACGGATGACTCGTGCTTTGACCCCTACACAGTTTCCCATTATG
CCGTTGGAGATGAGTGGGAACGAATGTCTGAATCAGGCTTTAAACTGTTGTGCCAGTGCTTAGGCTTTGG
AAGTGGTCATTTCAGATGTGATTCATCTAGATGGTGCCATGACAATGGTGTGAACTACAAGATTGGAGAG
AAGTGGGACCGTCAGGGAGAAAATGGCCAGATGATGAGCTGCACATGTCTTGGGAACGGAAAAGGAGAAT
TCAAGTGTGACCCTCATGAGGCAACGTGTTATGATGATGGGAAGACATACCACGTAGGAGAACAGTGGCA
GAAGGAATATCTCGGTGCCATTTGCTCCTGCACATGCTTTGGAGGCCAGCGGGGCTGGCGCTGTGACAAC
TGCCGCAGACCTGGGGGTGAACCCACTCCCGAAGGCACTACTGGCCAGTCCTACAACCAGTATTCTCAGA
GATACCATCAGAGAACAAACACTAATGTTAATTGCCCAATTGAGTGCTTCATGCCTTTAGATGTACAGGC
TGACAGAGAAGATTCCCGAGAGTAAATCATCTTTGCGGCCGCGTTTAAACAGAGCTCGATGAGTTTGGAC
AAACCACAACTAGAATGCAGTGAAAAAAATGCTTTATTTGTGAAATTTGTGATGCTATTGCTTTATTTGT
AACCATTATAAGCTGCAATAAACAAGTTAACAACAACAATTGCATTCATTTTATGTTTCAGGTTCAGGGG
GAGGTGTGGGAGGTTTTTTAAAGCAAGTAAAACCTCTACAAATGTGGTACTTAAGAGGGGGAGACCAAAG
GGCGAGACGTTAAGGCCTCACGTGACATGTGAGCAAAAGGCCAGCAAAAGGCCAGGAACCGTAAAAAGGC
CGCGTTGCTGGCGTTTTTCCATAGGCTCCGCCCCCCTGACGAGCATCACAAAAATCGACGCTCAAGTCAG
AGGTGGCGAAACCCGACAGGACTATAAAGATACCAGGCGTTTCCCCCTGGAAGCTCCCTCGTGCGCTCTC
CTGTTCCGACCCTGCCGCTTACGGGATACCTGTCCGCCTTTCTCCCTTCGGGAAGCGTGGCGCTTTCTCA
TAGCTCACGCTGTAGGTATCTCAGTTCGGTGTAGGTCGTTCGCTCCAAGCTGGGCTGTGTGCACGAACCC
CCCGTTCAGCCCGACCGCTGCGCCTTATCCGGTAACTATCGTCTTGAGTCCAACCCGGTAAGACACGACT
TATCGCCACTGGCAGCAGCCACTGGTAACAGGATTAGCAGAGCGAGGTATGTAGGCGGTGCTACAGAGTT
CTTGAAGTGGTGGCCTAACTACGGCTACACTAGAAGAACAGTATTTGGTATCTGCGCTCTGCTGAAGCCA
GTTACCTTCGGAAAAAGAGTTGGTAGCTCTTGATCCGGCAAACAAACCACCGCTGGTAGCGGTGGTTTTT
TTGTTTGCAAGCAGCAGATTACGCGCAGAAAAAAAGGATCTCAAGAAGATCCTTTGATCTTTTCTACGGG
GTCTGACGCTCAGTGGAACGAAAACTCACGTTAAGGGATTTTGGTCATGCCGTCTCAGAAGAACTCGTCA
AGAAGGCGATAGAAGGCGATGCGCTGCGAATCGGGAGCGGCGATACCGTAAAGCACGAGGAAGCGGTCAG
CCCATTCGCCGCCAAGCTCTTCAGCAATATCACGGGTAGCCAACGCTATGTCCTGATAGCGGTCCGCCAC
ACCCAGCCGGCCACAGTCGATGAATCCAGAAAAGCGGCCATTTTCCACCATGATATTCGGCAAGCAGGCA
TCGCCATGGGTCACGACGAGATCCTCGCCGTCGGGCATGCTCGCCTTGAGCCTGGCGAACAGTTCGGCTG
GCGCGAGCCCCTGATGCTCTTCGTCCAGATCATCCTGATCGACAAGACCGGCTTCCATCCGAGTACGTGC
TCTCTCGATGCGATGTTTCGCTTGGTGGTCGAATGGGCAGGTAGCCGGATCAAGCGTATGCAGCCGCCGC
ATTGCATCAGCCATGATGGATACTTTCTCGGCAGGAGCAAGGTGAGATGACAGGAGATCCTGCCCCGGCA
CTTCGCCCAATAGCAGCCAGTCCCTTCCCGCTTCAGTGACAACGTCGAGTACAGCTGCGCAAGGAACGCC
CGTCGTGGCCAGCCACGATAGCCGCGCTGCCTCGTCTTGCAGTTCATTCAGGGCACCGGACAGGTCGGTC
TTGACAAAAAGAACCGGGCGCCCCTGCGCTGACAGCCGGAACACGGCGGCATCAGAGCAGCCGATTGTCT
GTTGTGCCCAGTCATAGCCGAATAGCCTCTCCACCCAAGCGGCCGGAGAACCTGCGTGCAATCCATCTTG
TTCAATCATAATATTATTGAAGCATTTATCAGGGTTCGTCTCGTCCCGGTCTCCTCCCATGCATG
